>Addgene plasmid #203786 | PMT-mKate2_2 | addgene full sequence | sequence record 401136 | Addgene NGS Result
CAACTTTGTATAGAAAAGTTGTAGTTATTAATAGTAATCAATTACGGGGTCATTAGTTCATAGCCCATAT
ATGGAGTTCCGCGTTACATAACTTACGGTAAATGGCCCGCCTGGCTGACCGCCCAACGACCCCCGCCCAT
TGACGTCAATAATGACGTATGTTCCCATAGTAACGCCAATAGGGACTTTCCATTGACGTCAATGGGTGGA
GTATTTACGGTAAACTGCCCACTTGGCAGTACATCAAGTGTATCATATGCCAAGTACGCCCCCTATTGAC
GTCAATGACGGTAAATGGCCCGCCTGGCATTATGCCCAGTACATGACCTTATGGGACTTTCCTACTTGGC
AGTACATCTACGTATTAGTCATCGCTATTACCATGGTGATGCGGTTTTGGCAGTACATCAATGGGCGTGG
ATAGCGGTTTGACTCACGGGGATTTCCAAGTCTCCACCCCATTGACGTCAATGGGAGTTTGTTTTGGCAC
CAAAATCAACGGGACTTTCCAAAATGTCGTAACAACTCCGCCCCATTGACGCAAATGGGCGGTAGGCGTG
TACGGTGGGAGGTCTATATAAGCAGAGCTGGTTTAGTGAACCGTCAGATCACCGGTCAAGTTTGTACAAA
AAAGCAGGCTGCCACCATGGGCTGCTTCTTCAGCAAGCGGCGGAAGGCCGACAAGGAGAGCACTAGTATG
GTGAGCGAGCTGATTAAGGAGAACATGCACATGAAGCTGTACATGGAGGGCACCGTGAACAACCACCACT
TCAAGTGCACATCCGAGGGCGAAGGCAAGCCCTACGAGGGCACCCAGACCATGAGAATCAAGGCGGTCGA
GGGCGGCCCTCTCCCCTTCGCCTTCGACATCCTGGCTACCAGCTTCATGTACGGCAGCAAAACCTTCATC
AACCACACCCAGGGCATCCCCGACTTCTTTAAGCAGTCCTTCCCCGAGGGCTTCACATGGGAGAGAGTCA
CCACATACGAAGACGGGGGCGTGCTGACCGCTACCCAGGACACCAGCCTCCAGGACGGCTGCCTCATCTA
CAACGTCAAGATCAGAGGGGTGAACTTCCCATCCAACGGCCCTGTGATGCAGAAGAAAACACTCGGCTGG
GAGGCCTCCACCGAGACCCTGTACCCCGCTGACGGCGGCCTGGAAGGCAGAGCCGACATGGCCCTGAAGC
TCGTGGGCGGGGGCCACCTGATCTGCAACTTGAAGACCACATACAGATCCAAGAAACCCGCTAAGAACCT
CAAGATGCCCGGCGTCTACTATGTGGACAGAAGACTGGAAAGAATCAAGGAGGCCGACAAAGAGACCTAC
GTCGAGCAGCACGAGGTGGCTGTGGCCAGATACTGCGACCTCCCTAGCAAACTGGGGCACAGAGGTGGCG
GAGGGTCCGCTAGTATGGTGAGCGAGCTGATTAAGGAGAACATGCACATGAAGCTGTACATGGAGGGCAC
CGTGAACAACCACCACTTCAAGTGCACATCCGAGGGCGAAGGCAAGCCCTACGAGGGCACCCAGACCATG
AGAATCAAGGCGGTCGAGGGCGGCCCTCTCCCCTTCGCCTTCGACATCCTGGCTACCAGCTTCATGTACG
GCAGCAAAACCTTCATCAACCACACCCAGGGCATCCCCGACTTCTTTAAGCAGTCCTTCCCCGAGGGCTT
CACATGGGAGAGAGTCACCACATACGAAGACGGGGGCGTGCTGACCGCTACCCAGGACACCAGCCTCCAG
GACGGCTGCCTCATCTACAACGTCAAGATCAGAGGGGTGAACTTCCCATCCAACGGCCCTGTGATGCAGA
AGAAAACACTCGGCTGGGAGGCCTCCACCGAGACCCTGTACCCCGCTGACGGCGGCCTGGAAGGCAGAGC
CGACATGGCCCTGAAGCTCGTGGGCGGGGGCCACCTGATCTGCAACTTGAAGACCACATACAGATCCAAG
AAACCCGCTAAGAACCTCAAGATGCCCGGCGTCTACTATGTGGACAGAAGACTGGAAAGAATCAAGGAGG
CCGACAAAGAGACCTACGTCGAGCAGCACGAGGTGGCTGTGGCCAGATACTGCGACCTCCCTAGCAAACT
GGGGCACAGAGGTGGCGGAGGGTCCGCTAGCTAAAAGCTTACCCAGCTTTCTTGTACAAAGTGGTGATGG
CCGGCCGCTTCGAGCAGACATGATAAGATACATTGATGAGTTTGGACAAACCACAACTAGAATGCAGTGA
AAAAAATGCTTTATTTGTGAAATTTGTGATGCTATTGCTTTATTTGTAACCATTATAAGCTGCAATAAAC
AAGTTAACAACAACAATTGCATTCATTTTATGTTTCAGGTTCAGGGGGAGGTGTGGGAGGTTTTTTAAAG
CAAGTAAAACCTCTACAAATGTGGTAGCGGCCGCGGCGCTCTTCCGCTTCCTCGCTCACTGACTCGCTGC
GCTCGGTCGTTCGGCTGCGGCGAGCGGTATCAGCTCACTCAAAGGCGGTAATACGGTTATCCACAGAATC
AGGGGATAACGCAGGAAAGAACATGTGAGCAAAAGGCCAGCAAAAGGCCAGGAACCGTAAAAAGGCCGCG
TTGCTGGCGTTTTTCCATAGGCTCCGCCCCCCTGACGAGCATCACAAAAATCGACGCTCAAGTCAGAGGT
GGCGAAACCCGACAGGACTATAAAGATACCAGGCGTTTCCCCCTGGAAGCTCCCTCGTGCGCTCTCCTGT
TCCGACCCTGCCGCTTACCGGATACCTGTCCGCCTTTCTCTCTTCGGGAAGCGTGGCGCTTTCTCATAGC
TCACGCTGTAGGTATCTCAGTTCGGTGTAGGTCGTTCGCTCCAAGCTGGGCTGTGTGCACGAACCCCCCG
TTCAGCCCGACCGCTGCGCCTTATCCGGTAACTATCGTCTTGAGTCCAACCCGGTAAGACACGACTTATC
GCCACTGGCAGCAGCCACTGGTAACAGGATTAGCAGAGCGAGGTATGTAGGCGGTGCTACAGAGTTCTTG
AAGTGGTGGCCTAACTACGGCTACACTAGAAGAACAGTATTTGGTATCTGCGCTCTGCTGAAGCCAGTTA
CCTTCGGAAAAAGAGTTGGTAGCTCTTGATCCGGCAAACAAACCACCGCTGGTAGCGGTGGTTTTTTTGT
TTGCAAGCAGCAGATTACGCGCAGAAAAAAAGGATCTCAAGAAGATCCTTTGATCTTTTCTACGGGGTCT
GACGCTCAGTGGAACGAAAACTCACGTTAAGGGATTTTGGTCATGAGATTATCAAAAAGGATCTTCACCT
AGATCCTTTTAAATTAAAAATGAAGTTTTAAATCAATCTAAAGTATATATGAGTAAACTTGGTCTGACAG
TTACCAATGCTTAATCAGTGAGGCACCTATCTCAGCGATCTGTCTATTTCGTTCATCCATAGTTGCCTGA
CTCCCCGTCGTGTAGATAACTACGATACGGGAGGGCTTACCATCTGGCCCCAGTGCTGCAATGATACCGC
GAGACCCACGCTCACCGGCTCCAGATTTATCAGCAATAAACCAGCCAGCCGGAAGGGCCGAGCGCAGAAG
TGGTCCTGCAACTTTATCCGCCTCCATCCAGTCTATTAATTGTTGCCGGGAAGCTAGAGTAAGTAGTTCG
CCAGTTAATAGTTTGCGCAACGTTGTTGCCATTGCTACAGGCATCGTGGTGTCACGCTCGTCGTTTGGTA
TGGCTTCATTCAGCTCCGGTTCCCAACGATCAAGGCGAGTTACATGATCCCCCATGTTGTGCAAAAAAGC
GGTTAGCTCCTTCGGTCCTCCGATCGTTGTCAGAAGTAAGTTGGCCGCAGTGTTATCACTCATGGTTATG
GCAGCACTGCATAATTCTCTTACTGTCATGCCATCCGTAAGATGCTTTTCTGTGACTGGTGAGTACTCAA
CCAAGTCATTCTGAGAATAGTGTATGCGGCGACCGAGTTGCTCTTGCCCGGCGTCAATACGGGATAATAC
CGCGCCACATAGCAGAACTTTAAAAGTGCTCATCATTGGAAAACGTTCTTCGGGGCGAAAACTCTCAAGG
ATCTTACCGCTGTTGAGATCCAGTTCGATGTAACCCACTCGTGCACCCAACTGATCTTCAGCATCTTTTA
CTTTCACCAGCGTTTCTGGGTGAGCAAAAACAGGAAGGCAAAATGCCGCAAAAAAGGGAATAAGGGCGAC
ACGGAAATGTTGAATACTCATACTCTTCCTTTTTCAATATTATTGAAGCATTTATCAGGGTTATTGTCTC
ATGAGCGGATACATATTTGAATGTATTTAGAAAAATAAACAAATAGGGGTTCCGCGCACATTTCCCCGAA
AAGTGCCACCTGACGTCTAAGAAACCATTATTATCATGACATTAACCTATAAAAATAGGCGTATCACGAG
GCCCTTTCGTCGGCGCGCCGCGGCCGC
Features (pLannotate 1.2.2; 12 found; start..end, strand, type, name):
      1..21      +  protein_bind   attB4: mutant version of attB; core recombination site for the Gateway® BP reaction BP Clonase™
     82..385     +  enhancer       CMV enhancer: human cytomegalovirus immediate early enhancer
    386..589     +  promoter       CMV promoter: human cytomegalovirus (CMV) immediate early promoter
    617..637     +  protein_bind   attB1: mutant version of attB; core recombination site for the Gateway® BP reaction BP Clonase™
    698..1393    +  CDS            mKate2: mKate2 is a basic (constitutively fluorescent) red fluorescent protein published in 2009, derived from Entacmaea quadricolor. It is reported to be a rapidly-maturing monomer with moderate acid sensitivity.
   1415..2110    +  CDS            mKate2: mKate2 is a basic (constitutively fluorescent) red fluorescent protein published in 2009, derived from Entacmaea quadricolor. It is reported to be a rapidly-maturing monomer with moderate acid sensitivity.
   2141..2165    -  protein_bind   attB2: mutant version of attB; recombination site for the Gateway® BP reaction BP Clonase™
   2194..2315    -  polyA_signal   SV40 poly(A) signal: SV40 polyadenylation signal
   2338..2406    -  CDS            large T antigen (fragment): large T antigen from SV40 (simian virus 40)
   2602..3190    -  rep_origin     ori: high-copy-number ColE1/pMB1/pBR322/pUC origin of replication
   3361..4221    -  CDS            AmpR: β-lactamase; bla; confers resistance to ampicillin, carbenicillin, and related antibiotics
   4222..4326    -  promoter       AmpR promoter: bla
