[The description below was written by a language model from this plasmid's Addgene catalogue record and pLannotate feature annotations shown in this document.]
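Description:
PMT-mKate2_2 is a mammalian expression plasmid built on the pRK5 backbone that encodes a plasma-membrane-targeted tandem dimer of the red fluorescent protein mKate2. The sequenced plasmid is about 4.4 kb, consistent with the recorded backbone and a synthetic insert of roughly 1.5 kb. It is propagated in E. coli through a high-copy ColE1/pUC-type origin and selected with ampicillin via the β-lactamase gene under its native bla promoter.

Expression in mammalian cells is driven by the human cytomegalovirus immediate-early enhancer and promoter. Downstream lie two complete mKate2 coding sequences in the same orientation, separated by a short gap that presumably encodes a linker, so that a single polypeptide carries two fluorophores. The short stretch between the upstream attB1 site and the first mKate2 copy is not annotated. It is the likely location of the plasma membrane targeting signal named in the catalogue entry, though the record does not state the nature of that signal. An SV40 polyadenylation signal follows the cassette, annotated on the opposite strand together with a small adjoining large T antigen fragment, which is a typical remnant of the SV40 late/early poly(A) region. Gateway attB4, attB1 and attB2 sites flank the promoter and the open reading frame. These suggest assembly history involving recombinational cloning, although the record lists restriction enzyme cloning.

The stated purpose is brightness calibration. A membrane-anchored protein with exactly two mKate2 units serves as a dimer reference standard in fluorescence fluctuation methods such as number and brightness analysis. Its molecular brightness can be compared with that of a monomeric control to gauge the oligomeric state of membrane proteins labelled with mKate2, as in the associated study of EGFR oligomerization.
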