Addgene plasmid #203786: PMT-mKate2_2
Purpose: Brightness calibration
Depositing lab: Thorsten Wohland. Depositing organization: National University of Singapore. Publication: The dependence of EGFR oligomerization on environment and structure: A camera-based N&B study. Balasubramanian H, Sankaran J, Pandey S, Goh CJH, Wohland T. Biophys J. 2022 Dec 6;121(23):4452-4466. doi: 10.1016/j.bpj.2022.11.003. Epub 2022 Nov 5. PubMed 36335429.
Backbone
  Vector backbone: pRK5
  Backbone size w/o insert (bp): 2949
  Vector type: Mammalian Expression
Growth in bacteria
  Bacterial resistance: Ampicillin, 100 μg/mL
  Growth temperature: 37°C
  Growth strain: DH5alpha
  Copy number: Unknown
Gene/Insert
  Gene/Insert name: PMT-mKate2 dimer (alt name: plasma membrane targeted mKate2 dimer)
  Species: Synthetic
  Insert size (bp): 1488
  Cloning method: Restriction Enzyme; 5′ cloning site unknown (unknown if destroyed)
Terms and licenses: Academic/Nonprofit Terms; Industry Terms: Not Available to Industry
How to cite: PMT-mKate2_2 was a gift from Thorsten Wohland (Addgene plasmid # 203786 ; http://n2t.net/addgene:203786 ; RRID:Addgene_203786)
